Addgene plasmid #37450: pLentiN 8E6
Purpose: Lentiviral expression of HPV 8E6 in mammalian cells
Depositing lab: Karl Munger. Depositing organization: Brigham and Women's Hospital. Publication: Activation of cap dependent translation by mucosal Human Papillomavirus E6 proteins is dependent on the integrity of the LXXLL binding motif. Spangle J, Ghosh-Choudhury N, Munger K. J Virol. 2012 May 2. 10.1128/JVI.00487-12 PubMed 22553330.
Backbone
  Vector backbone: pLenti 6.3/V5 DEST
  Backbone manufacturer: Invitrogen
  Backbone size w/o insert (bp): 9387
  Total vector size (bp): 8623
  Vector type: Mammalian Expression, Lentiviral
  Selectable markers: Blasticidin
Growth in bacteria
  Bacterial resistance: Ampicillin, 100 μg/mL
  Growth temperature: 37°C
  Growth strain: Stbl3
  Copy number: High Copy
Gene/Insert
  Gene/Insert name: HPV 8E6
  Species: HPV
  Insert size (bp): 542
  Promoter: CMV
  Tag / fusion protein: Flag (N terminal on insert); HA (N terminal on insert)
  Cloning method: Gateway Cloning
  Sequencing primers: 5′ CMV forward; 3′ V5 reverse
Terms and licenses: Academic/Nonprofit Terms; Industry Terms: Not Available to Industry
Depositor comments: The 8E6 template was given to us by Harold Pfister who originally cloned the HPV8 genome. (J. Virology 1986, Pfister H. et al.)
How to cite: pLentiN 8E6 was a gift from Karl Munger (Addgene plasmid # 37450 ; http://n2t.net/addgene:37450 ; RRID:Addgene_37450)
