[The description below was written by a language model from this plasmid's Addgene catalogue record.]
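Description:
pLentiN 8E6 is a lentiviral mammalian expression plasmid built on the commercial pLenti 6.3/V5 DEST Gateway destination backbone, carrying the E6 open reading frame of human papillomavirus type 8. The insert of about 540 bp was introduced by Gateway recombination, which replaces the larger destination cassette of the empty vector. This explains why the finished plasmid, at roughly 8.6 kb, is smaller than the listed 9.4 kb backbone. Expression is driven by the CMV promoter, and the E6 protein carries Flag and HA epitope tags at its N terminus, allowing detection or immunoprecipitation with standard tag antibodies. This is useful for a small viral protein for which good specific antibodies may be lacking. The record does not say whether the backbone's C-terminal V5 tag is read through in this construct, although a V5 reverse primer site is used for sequencing.

In bacteria the plasmid is maintained at high copy under ampicillin selection. It is propagated in a recombination-deficient strain (Stbl3), as is usual for lentiviral vectors, whose repeated LTR sequences are prone to rearrangement. In mammalian cells, blasticidin resistance allows selection of transduced populations. As a lentiviral transfer vector, it would be packaged into viral particles with helper plasmids to give stable, integrated expression of the transgene. No feature table is provided, so details of the LTRs, packaging signal and other viral elements are not documented here. The stated purpose is lentiviral expression of HPV8 E6 in mammalian cells. The associated work compared papillomavirus E6 proteins for their effects on cap-dependent translation and the role of the LXXLL binding motif.
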