>Addgene plasmid #37450 | pLentiN 8E6 | addgene partial sequence | sequence record 50807 | CMV-F 5'-CGCAAATGGGCGGTAGGCGTG-3'
CGTCAGATCGCCTGGAGACGCCATCCACGCTGTTTTGACCTCCGTAGAAGACACCGACTCTAGAGGATCC
ACTAGTCCAGTGTGGTGGAATTCTGCAGATATCAACAAGTTTGTACAAAAAAGCAGGCTCCGCGGCCGCC
CCCTTCACCATGGACTACAAGGATGACGATGACAAGCTCGATGGAGGATACCCATACGATGTTCCAGATT
ACGCTGATATCGGATCCGACGGGCAGGACAAGGCTTCATATTTAGACACTAATAAGGACGAGCTACCCTC
TACTATTAAAGAGTTAGCTGCGGCTTTAGGTATTCCATTGCAGGACTGTTTAGTACCGTGCAACTTTTGT
GGTAACTTTTTGGATTTCTTAGAACTGTGTGAGTTTGACAAAAAGAGACTGTGCCTAATTTGGAAAAATT
ACGTTGTTACTGCGTGTTGTCGTTGTTGTTGTGTAGCAACCGCAACGTTTGAATTTAATGAATATTATGA
GCAAACTGTGCTAGGCAGAGATATTGAATTAGCTACAGGACGTTCAATTTTTGAGATAGACGTTAGGTGT
CAAAACTGCTTGTCATTTTTGGATATCATAGAGAAATTAGATTGCTGTGGGAGAGGCCGTCCCTTTCATA
AAGTTAGAGGAGGCTGGAAAGGAGTTTGCAGGCTTTGTAAGCATTTGTATCATGATTGGTAAAAGGGTGG
GCGCGCCGACCCAGCTTTCTTGTACAAAGTGGTTGATATCCAGCACAGTGGCGGCCGCTCGAGTCTAGAG
GG
